Addgene plasmid #86359: PX458_CEBPA_2
Purpose: Encodes gRNA for 3' target of human CEBPA
Depositing lab: Eric Mendenhall & Richard M. Myers. Depositing organization: University of Alabama in Huntsville. Publication: CETCh-seq: CRISPR epitope tagging ChIP-seq of DNA-binding proteins. Savic D, Partridge EC, Newberry KM, Smith SB, Meadows SK, Roberts BS, Mackiewicz M, Mendenhall EM, Myers RM. Genome Res. 2015 Sep 9. 10.1101/gr.193540.115 PubMed 26355004.
Backbone
  Vector backbone: PX458
  Vector type: CRISPR
Growth in bacteria
  Bacterial resistance: Ampicillin, 100 μg/mL
  Growth temperature: 37°C
  Growth strain: DH5alpha
  Copy number: High Copy
Gene/Insert
  Gene/Insert name: gRNA against CEBPA
  gRNA/shRNA sequence: GCCATGGGCAACTGCGCGTG
  Species: H. sapiens (human)
  Entrez Gene: CEBPA (a.k.a. C/EBP-alpha, CEBP)
  Cloning method: Gibson Cloning
  Sequencing primers: 5′ pBR322ori-F
Terms and licenses: Academic/Nonprofit Terms; Industry Terms: Not Available to Industry
Depositor comments: Note: This plasmid is part of the Mendenhall and Meyers CRISPR-based Tagging system to add a tag (currently using FLAG) to endogenous proteins. Please see https://www.addgene.org/crispr/tagging/ for more details.
How to cite: PX458_CEBPA_2 was a gift from Eric Mendenhall & Richard M. Myers (Addgene plasmid # 86359 ; http://n2t.net/addgene:86359 ; RRID:Addgene_86359)
