[The description below was written by a language model from this plasmid's Addgene catalogue record and pLannotate feature annotations shown in this document.]
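Description:
PX458_CEBPA_2 is a mammalian CRISPR/Cas9 expression plasmid built on the PX458 backbone that delivers both a guide RNA and the Streptococcus pyogenes Cas9 nuclease from a single vector of about 9.3 kb. It is maintained in E. coli as a high-copy plasmid through a ColE1/pUC-type origin and is selected with ampicillin via the β-lactamase gene. An M13 phage origin is also annotated, along with a single AAV2 inverted terminal repeat and short bom and rop fragments that appear to be backbone remnants rather than functional elements.

The guide cassette uses the human U6 RNA polymerase III promoter to transcribe a spacer directed against the 3' end of human CEBPA, fused to the S. pyogenes gRNA scaffold; a second, partial scaffold fragment is annotated just downstream. The spacer was inserted by Gibson cloning. A separate Pol II unit combines the CMV enhancer, the chicken β-actin promoter and a hybrid intron to drive Cas9, which the annotation splits into contiguous N- and C-terminal portions that together form the full coding sequence. Cas9 is followed by a nucleoplasmin nuclear localization signal and then EGFP, and the unit ends with the bovine growth hormone polyadenylation signal. The element linking Cas9 to EGFP is not annotated in the feature table. EGFP provides a fluorescent marker for identifying or sorting transfected cells.

The plasmid belongs to a CRISPR-based epitope tagging system that adds a tag, currently FLAG, to endogenous proteins. Cutting near the 3' end of CEBPA is meant to allow tag insertion at the native locus, so that this DNA-binding protein can be studied by ChIP-seq with a standard anti-tag antibody. The donor template carrying the tag is not part of this construct.
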