Features (pLannotate 1.2.2; 19 found; start..end, strand, type, name):
     17..257     +  promoter       U6 promoter: RNA polymerase III promoter for human U6 snRNA
    286..361     +  misc_RNA       gRNA scaffold: guide RNA scaffold for the Streptococcus pyogenes CRISPR/Cas9 system
    368..411     +  misc_RNA       gRNA scaffold (fragment): guide RNA scaffold for the Streptococcus pyogenes CRISPR/Cas9 system
    458..743     +  enhancer       CMV enhancer: human cytomegalovirus immediate early enhancer; contains an 18-bp deletion relative to the standard CMV enhancer
    745..1022    +  promoter       chicken β-actin promoter: No description available
   1023..1251    +  intron         hybrid intron: hybrid between chicken β-actin (CBA) and minute virus of mice (MMV) introns (Gray et al., 2011)
   1389..2990    +  CDS            Cas9(N): N-terminal portion of Streptococcus pyogenes Cas9 (Zetsche et al., 2015)
   2991..5489    +  CDS            Cas9(C): C-terminal portion of Streptococcus pyogenes Cas9 (Zetsche et al., 2015)
   5490..5537    +  CDS            nucleoplasmin NLS: bipartite nuclear localization signal from nucleoplasmin
   5607..6320    +  CDS            EGFP: EGFP is a basic (constitutively fluorescent) green fluorescent protein published in 1996, derived from Aequorea victoria. It is reported to be a rapidly-maturing weak dimer with moderate acid sensitivity.
   6354..6465    +  polyA_signal   bGH poly(A) signal: bovine growth hormone polyadenylation signal
   6570..6710    +  repeat_region  AAV2 ITR: inverted terminal repeat of adeno-associated virus serotype 2 inverted
   6715..6766    -  misc_feature   bom (fragment): basis of mobility region from pBR322
   6785..7165    +  rep_origin     M13 ori (sequence partly withheld): M13 bacteriophage origin of replication; arrow indicates direction of (+) strand synthesis
   7241..7290    -  misc_feature   bom (fragment): basis of mobility region from pBR322
   7392..7427    -  CDS            rop (fragment): Rop protein, which maintains plasmids at low copy number; rop
   7522..7626    +  promoter       AmpR promoter: bla
   7627..8487    +  CDS            AmpR: β-lactamase; bla; confers resistance to ampicillin, carbenicillin, and related antibiotics
   8658..9246    +  rep_origin     ori: high-copy-number ColE1/pMB1/pBR322/pUC origin of replication
>Addgene plasmid #86359 | PX458_CEBPA_2 | depositor full sequence | sequence record 168240 | Full Sequence
TTTTGCTCACATGTNNGAGGGCCTATTTCCCATGATTCCTTCATATTTGCATATACGATACAAGGCTGTT
AGAGAGATAATTGGAATTAATTTGACTGTAAACACAAAGATATTAGTACAAAATACGTGACGTAGAAAGT
AATAATTTCTTGGGTAGTTTGCAGTTTTAAAATTATGTTTTAAAATGGACTATCATATGCTTACCGTAAC
TTGAAAGTATTTCGATTTCTTGGCTTTATATATCTTGTGGAAAGGACGAAACACCGCCATGGGCAACTGC
GCGTGGTTTTAGAGCTAGAAATAGCAAGTTAAAATAAGGCTAGTCCGTTATCAACTTGAAAAAGTGGCAC
CGAGTCGGTGCTTTTTTGTTTTAGAGCTAGAAATAGCAAGTTAAAATAAGGCTAGTCCGTTTTTAGCGCG
TGCGCCAATTCTGCAGACAAATGGCTCTAGAGGTACCCGTTACATAACTTACGGTAAATGGCCCGCCTGG
CTGACCGCCCAACGACCCCCGCCCATTGACGTCAATAGTAACGCCAATAGGGACTTTCCATTGACGTCAA
TGGGTGGAGTATTTACGGTAAACTGCCCACTTGGCAGTACATCAAGTGTATCATATGCCAAGTACGCCCC
CTATTGACGTCAATGACGGTAAATGGCCCGCCTGGCATTGTGCCCAGTACATGACCTTATGGGACTTTCC
TACTTGGCAGTACATCTACGTATTAGTCATCGCTATTACCATGGTCGAGGTGAGCCCCACGTTCTGCTTC
ACTCTCCCCATCTCCCCCCCCTCCCCACCCCCAATTTTGTATTTATTTATTTTTTAATTATTTTGTGCAG
CGATGGGGGCGGGGGGGGGGGGGGGGCGCGCGCCAGGCGGGGCGGGGCGGGGCGAGGGGCGGGGCGGGGC
GAGGCGGAGAGGTGCGGCGGCAGCCAATCAGAGCGGCGCGCTCCGAAAGTTTCCTTTTATGGCGAGGCGG
CGGCGGCGGCGGCCCTATAAAAAGCGAAGCGCGCGGCGGGCGGGAGTCGCTGCGACGCTGCCTTCGCCCC
GTGCCCCGCTCCGCCGCCGCCTCGCGCCGCCCGCCCCGGCTCTGACTGACCGCGTTACTCCCACAGGTGA
GCGGGCGGGACGGCCCTTCTCCTCCGGGCTGTAATTAGCTGAGCAAGAGGTAAGGGTTTAAGGGATGGTT
GGTTGGTGGGGTATTAATGTTTAATTACCTGGAGCACCTGCCTGAAATCACTTTTTTTCAGGTTGGACCG
GTGCCACCATGGACTATAAGGACCACGACGGAGACTACAAGGATCATGATATTGATTACAAAGACGATGA
CGATAAGATGGCCCCAAAGAAGAAGCGGAAGGTCGGTATCCACGGAGTCCCAGCAGCCGACAAGAAGTAC
AGCATCGGCCTGGACATCGGCACCAACTCTGTGGGCTGGGCCGTGATCACCGACGAGTACAAGGTGCCCA
GCAAGAAATTCAAGGTGCTGGGCAACACCGACCGGCACAGCATCAAGAAGAACCTGATCGGAGCCCTGCT
GTTCGACAGCGGCGAAACAGCCGAGGCCACCCGGCTGAAGAGAACCGCCAGAAGAAGATACACCAGACGG
AAGAACCGGATCTGCTATCTGCAAGAGATCTTCAGCAACGAGATGGCCAAGGTGGACGACAGCTTCTTCC
ACAGACTGGAAGAGTCCTTCCTGGTGGAAGAGGATAAGAAGCACGAGCGGCACCCCATCTTCGGCAACAT
CGTGGACGAGGTGGCCTACCACGAGAAGTACCCCACCATCTACCACCTGAGAAAGAAACTGGTGGACAGC
ACCGACAAGGCCGACCTGCGGCTGATCTATCTGGCCCTGGCCCACATGATCAAGTTCCGGGGCCACTTCC
TGATCGAGGGCGACCTGAACCCCGACAACAGCGACGTGGACAAGCTGTTCATCCAGCTGGTGCAGACCTA
CAACCAGCTGTTCGAGGAAAACCCCATCAACGCCAGCGGCGTGGACGCCAAGGCCATCCTGTCTGCCAGA
CTGAGCAAGAGCAGACGGCTGGAAAATCTGATCGCCCAGCTGCCCGGCGAGAAGAAGAATGGCCTGTTCG
GAAACCTGATTGCCCTGAGCCTGGGCCTGACCCCCAACTTCAAGAGCAACTTCGACCTGGCCGAGGATGC
CAAACTGCAGCTGAGCAAGGACACCTACGACGACGACCTGGACAACCTGCTGGCCCAGATCGGCGACCAG
TACGCCGACCTGTTTCTGGCCGCCAAGAACCTGTCCGACGCCATCCTGCTGAGCGACATCCTGAGAGTGA
ACACCGAGATCACCAAGGCCCCCCTGAGCGCCTCTATGATCAAGAGATACGACGAGCACCACCAGGACCT
GACCCTGCTGAAAGCTCTCGTGCGGCAGCAGCTGCCTGAGAAGTACAAAGAGATTTTCTTCGACCAGAGC
AAGAACGGCTACGCCGGCTACATTGACGGCGGAGCCAGCCAGGAAGAGTTCTACAAGTTCATCAAGCCCA
TCCTGGAAAAGATGGACGGCACCGAGGAACTGCTCGTGAAGCTGAACAGAGAGGACCTGCTGCGGAAGCA
GCGGACCTTCGACAACGGCAGCATCCCCCACCAGATCCACCTGGGAGAGCTGCACGCCATTCTGCGGCGG
CAGGAAGATTTTTACCCATTCCTGAAGGACAACCGGGAAAAGATCGAGAAGATCCTGACCTTCCGCATCC
CCTACTACGTGGGCCCTCTGGCCAGGGGAAACAGCAGATTCGCCTGGATGACCAGAAAGAGCGAGGAAAC
CATCACCCCCTGGAACTTCGAGGAAGTGGTGGACAAGGGCGCTTCCGCCCAGAGCTTCATCGAGCGGATG
ACCAACTTCGATAAGAACCTGCCCAACGAGAAGGTGCTGCCCAAGCACAGCCTGCTGTACGAGTACTTCA
CCGTGTATAACGAGCTGACCAAAGTGAAATACGTGACCGAGGGAATGAGAAAGCCCGCCTTCCTGAGCGG
CGAGCAGAAAAAGGCCATCGTGGACCTGCTGTTCAAGACCAACCGGAAAGTGACCGTGAAGCAGCTGAAA
GAGGACTACTTCAAGAAAATCGAGTGCTTCGACTCCGTGGAAATCTCCGGCGTGGAAGATCGGTTCAACG
CCTCCCTGGGCACATACCACGATCTGCTGAAAATTATCAAGGACAAGGACTTCCTGGACAATGAGGAAAA
CGAGGACATTCTGGAAGATATCGTGCTGACCCTGACACTGTTTGAGGACAGAGAGATGATCGAGGAACGG
CTGAAAACCTATGCCCACCTGTTCGACGACAAAGTGATGAAGCAGCTGAAGCGGCGGAGATACACCGGCT
GGGGCAGGCTGAGCCGGAAGCTGATCAACGGCATCCGGGACAAGCAGTCCGGCAAGACAATCCTGGATTT
CCTGAAGTCCGACGGCTTCGCCAACAGAAACTTCATGCAGCTGATCCACGACGACAGCCTGACCTTTAAA
GAGGACATCCAGAAAGCCCAGGTGTCCGGCCAGGGCGATAGCCTGCACGAGCACATTGCCAATCTGGCCG
GCAGCCCCGCCATTAAGAAGGGCATCCTGCAGACAGTGAAGGTGGTGGACGAGCTCGTGAAAGTGATGGG
CCGGCACAAGCCCGAGAACATCGTGATCGAAATGGCCAGAGAGAACCAGACCACCCAGAAGGGACAGAAG
AACAGCCGCGAGAGAATGAAGCGGATCGAAGAGGGCATCAAAGAGCTGGGCAGCCAGATCCTGAAAGAAC
ACCCCGTGGAAAACACCCAGCTGCAGAACGAGAAGCTGTACCTGTACTACCTGCAGAATGGGCGGGATAT
GTACGTGGACCAGGAACTGGACATCAACCGGCTGTCCGACTACGATGTGGACCATATCGTGCCTCAGAGC
TTTCTGAAGGACGACTCCATCGACAACAAGGTGCTGACCAGAAGCGACAAGAACCGGGGCAAGAGCGACA
ACGTGCCCTCCGAAGAGGTCGTGAAGAAGATGAAGAACTACTGGCGGCAGCTGCTGAACGCCAAGCTGAT
TACCCAGAGAAAGTTCGACAATCTGACCAAGGCCGAGAGAGGCGGCCTGAGCGAACTGGATAAGGCCGGC
TTCATCAAGAGACAGCTGGTGGAAACCCGGCAGATCACAAAGCACGTGGCACAGATCCTGGACTCCCGGA
TGAACACTAAGTACGACGAGAATGACAAGCTGATCCGGGAAGTGAAAGTGATCACCCTGAAGTCCAAGCT
GGTGTCCGATTTCCGGAAGGATTTCCAGTTTTACAAAGTGCGCGAGATCAACAACTACCACCACGCCCAC
GACGCCTACCTGAACGCCGTCGTGGGAACCGCCCTGATCAAAAAGTACCCTAAGCTGGAAAGCGAGTTCG
TGTACGGCGACTACAAGGTGTACGACGTGCGGAAGATGATCGCCAAGAGCGAGCAGGAAATCGGCAAGGC
TACCGCCAAGTACTTCTTCTACAGCAACATCATGAACTTTTTCAAGACCGAGATTACCCTGGCCAACGGC
GAGATCCGGAAGCGGCCTCTGATCGAGACAAACGGCGAAACCGGGGAGATCGTGTGGGATAAGGGCCGGG
ATTTTGCCACCGTGCGGAAAGTGCTGAGCATGCCCCAAGTGAATATCGTGAAAAAGACCGAGGTGCAGAC
AGGCGGCTTCAGCAAAGAGTCTATCCTGCCCAAGAGGAACAGCGATAAGCTGATCGCCAGAAAGAAGGAC
TGGGACCCTAAGAAGTACGGCGGCTTCGACAGCCCCACCGTGGCCTATTCTGTGCTGGTGGTGGCCAAAG
TGGAAAAGGGCAAGTCCAAGAAACTGAAGAGTGTGAAAGAGCTGCTGGGGATCACCATCATGGAAAGAAG
CAGCTTCGAGAAGAATCCCATCGACTTTCTGGAAGCCAAGGGCTACAAAGAAGTGAAAAAGGACCTGATC
ATCAAGCTGCCTAAGTACTCCCTGTTCGAGCTGGAAAACGGCCGGAAGAGAATGCTGGCCTCTGCCGGCG
AACTGCAGAAGGGAAACGAACTGGCCCTGCCCTCCAAATATGTGAACTTCCTGTACCTGGCCAGCCACTA
TGAGAAGCTGAAGGGCTCCCCCGAGGATAATGAGCAGAAACAGCTGTTTGTGGAACAGCACAAGCACTAC
CTGGACGAGATCATCGAGCAGATCAGCGAGTTCTCCAAGAGAGTGATCCTGGCCGACGCTAATCTGGACA
AAGTGCTGTCCGCCTACAACAAGCACCGGGATAAGCCCATCAGAGAGCAGGCCGAGAATATCATCCACCT
GTTTACCCTGACCAATCTGGGAGCCCCTGCCGCCTTCAAGTACTTTGACACCACCATCGACCGGAAGAGG
TACACCAGCACCAAAGAGGTGCTGGACGCCACCCTGATCCACCAGAGCATCACCGGCCTGTACGAGACAC
GGATCGACCTGTCTCAGCTGGGAGGCGACAAAAGGCCGGCGGCCACGAAAAAGGCCGGCCAGGCAAAAAA
GAAAAAGGAATTCGGCAGTGGAGAGGGCAGAGGAAGTCTGCTAACATGCGGTGACGTCGAGGAGAATCCT
GGCCCAGTGAGCAAGGGCGAGGAGCTGTTCACCGGGGTGGTGCCCATCCTGGTCGAGCTGGACGGCGACG
TAAACGGCCACAAGTTCAGCGTGTCCGGCGAGGGCGAGGGCGATGCCACCTACGGCAAGCTGACCCTGAA
GTTCATCTGCACCACCGGCAAGCTGCCCGTGCCCTGGCCCACCCTCGTGACCACCCTGACCTACGGCGTG
CAGTGCTTCAGCCGCTACCCCGACCACATGAAGCAGCACGACTTCTTCAAGTCCGCCATGCCCGAAGGCT
ACGTCCAGGAGCGCACCATCTTCTTCAAGGACGACGGCAACTACAAGACCCGCGCCGAGGTGAAGTTCGA
GGGCGACACCCTGGTGAACCGCATCGAGCTGAAGGGCATCGACTTCAAGGAGGACGGCAACATCCTGGGG
CACAAGCTGGAGTACAACTACAACAGCCACAACGTCTATATCATGGCCGACAAGCAGAAGAACGGCATCA
AGGTGAACTTCAAGATCCGCCACAACATCGAGGACGGCAGCGTGCAGCTCGCCGACCACTACCAGCAGAA
CACCCCCATCGGCGACGGCCCCGTGCTGCTGCCCGACAACCACTACCTGAGCACCCAGTCCGCCCTGAGC
AAAGACCCCAACGAGAAGCGCGATCACATGGTCCTGCTGGAGTTCGTGACCGCCGCCGGGATCACTCTCG
GCATGGACGAGCTGTACAAGGAATTCTAACTAGAGCTCGCTGATCAGCCTCGACTGTGCCTTCTAGTTGC
CAGCCATCTGTTGTTTGCCCCTCCCCCGTGCCTTCCTTGACCCTGGAAGGTGCCACTCCCACTGTCCTTT
CCTAATAAAATGAGGAAATTGCATCGCATTGTCTGAGTAGGTGTCATTCTATTCTGGGGGGTGGGGTGGG
GCAGGACAGCAAGGGGGAGGATTGGGAAGAGAATAGCAGGCATGCTGGGGAGCGGCCGCAGGAACCCCTA
GTGATGGAGTTGGCCACTCCCTCTCTGCGCGCTCGCTCGCTCACTGAGGCCGGGCGACCAAAGGTCGCCC
GACGCCCGGGCTTTGCCCGGGCGGCCTCAGTGAGCGAGCGAGCGCGCAGCTGCCTGCAGGGGCGCCTGAT
GCGGTATTTTCTCCTTACGCATCTGTGCGGTATTTCACACCGCATA
[142 nt withheld, positions 6767-6908]
C
[141 nt withheld, positions 6910-7050]
CCTTTGACGTTGGAGTCCACGTTCTTT
[37 nt withheld, positions 7078-7114]
ACCCTATCTCGGGCTATTCTTTTGATTTATAAGGGATTTTGCCGATTTCGGCCTATTGGTTAAAAAATGA
GCTGATTTAACAAAAATTTAACGCGAATTTTAACAAAATATTAACGTTTACAATTTTATGGTGCACTCTC
AGTACAATCTGCTCTGATGCCGCATAGTTAAGCCAGCCCCGACACCCGCCAACACCCGCTGACGCGCCCT
GACGGGCTTGTCTGCTCCCGGCATCCGCTTACAGACAAGCTGTGACCGTCTCCGGGAGCTGCATGTGTCA
GAGGTTTTCACCGTCATCACCGAAACGCGCGAGACGAAAGGGCCTCGTGATACGCCTATTTTTATAGGTT
AATGTCATGATAATAATGGTTTCTTAGACGTCAGGTGGCACTTTTCGGGGAAATGTGCGCGGAACCCCTA
TTTGTTTATTTTTCTAAATACATTCAAATATGTATCCGCTCATGAGACAATAACCCTGATAAATGCTTCA
ATAATATTGAAAAAGGAAGAGTATGAGTATTCAACATTTCCGTGTCGCCCTTATTCCCTTTTTTGCGGCA
TTTTGCCTTCCTGTTTTTGCTCACCCAGAAACGCTGGTGAAAGTAAAAGATGCTGAAGATCAGTTGGGTG
CACGAGTGGGTTACATCGAACTGGATCTCAACAGCGGTAAGATCCTTGAGAGTTTTCGCCCCGAAGAACG
TTTTCCAATGATGAGCACTTTTAAAGTTCTGCTATGTGGCGCGGTATTATCCCGTATTGACGCCGGGCAA
GAGCAACTCGGTCGCCGCATACACTATTCTCAGAATGACTTGGTTGAGTACTCACCAGTCACAGAAAAGC
ATCTTACGGATGGCATGACAGTAAGAGAATTATGCAGTGCTGCCATAACCATGAGTGATAACACTGCGGC
CAACTTACTTCTGACAACGATCGGAGGACCGAAGGAGCTAACCGCTTTTTTGCACAACATGGGGGATCAT
GTAACTCGCCTTGATCGTTGGGAACCGGAGCTGAATGAAGCCATACCAAACGACGAGCGTGACACCACGA
TGCCTGTAGCAATGGCAACAACGTTGCGCAAACTATTAACTGGCGAACTACTTACTCTAGCTTCCCGGCA
ACAATTAATAGACTGGATGGAGGCGGATAAAGTTGCAGGACCACTTCTGCGCTCGGCCCTTCCGGCTGGC
TGGTTTATTGCTGATAAATCTGGAGCCGGTGAGCGTGGAAGCCGCGGTATCATTGCAGCACTGGGGCCAG
ATGGTAAGCCCTCCCGTATCGTAGTTATCTACACGACGGGGAGTCAGGCAACTATGGATGAACGAAATAG
ACAGATCGCTGAGATAGGTGCCTCACTGATTAAGCATTGGTAACTGTCAGACCAAGTTTACTCATATATA
CTTTAGATTGATTTAAAACTTCATTTTTAATTTAAAAGGATCTAGGTGAAGATCCTTTTTGATAATCTCA
TGACCAAAATCCCTTAACGTGAGTTTTCGTTCCACTGAGCGTCAGACCCCGTAGAAAAGATCAAAGGATC
TTCTTGAGATCCTTTTTTTCTGCGCGTAATCTGCTGCTTGCAAACAAAAAAACCACCGCTACCAGCGGTG
GTTTGTTTGCCGGATCAAGAGCTACCAACTCTTTTTCCGAAGGTAACTGGCTTCAGCAGAGCGCAGATAC
CAAATACTGTCCTTCTAGTGTAGCCGTAGTTAGGCCACCACTTCAAGAACTCTGTAGCACCGCCTACATA
CCTCGCTCTGCTAATCCTGTTACCAGTGGCTGCTGCCAGTGGCGATAAGTCGTGTCTTACCGGGTTGGAC
TCAAGACGATAGTTACCGGATAAGGCGCAGCGGTCGGGCTGAACGGGGGGTTCGTGCACACAGCCCAGCT
TGGAGCGAACGACCTACACCGAACTGAGATACCTACAGCGTGAGCTATGAGAAAGCGCCACGCTTCCCGA
AGGGAGAAAGGCGGACAGGTATCCGGTAAGCGGCAGGGTCGGAACAGGAGAGCGCACGAGGGAGCTTCCA
GGGGGAAACGCCTGGTATCTTTATAGTCCTGTCGGGTTTCGCCACCTCTGACTTGAGCGTCGATTTTTGT
GATGCTCGTCAGGGGGGCGGAGCCTATGGAAAAACGCCAGCAACGCGGCCTTTTTACGGTTCCTGGCCTT
TTGCTGGCC
