>Addgene plasmid #86359 | PX458_CEBPA_2 | addgene partial sequence | sequence record 170946 | Addgene Partial NGS Result
GACTATAAGGACCACGACGGAGACTACAAGGATCATGATATTGATTACAAAGACGATGACGATAAGATGG
CCCCAAAGAAGAAGCGGAAGGTCGGTATCCACGGAGTCCCAGCAGCCGACAAGAAGTACAGCATCGGCCT
GGACATCGGCACCAACTCTGTGGGCTGGGCCGTGATCACCGACGAGTACAAGGTGCCCAGCAAGAAATTC
AAGGTGCTGGGCAACACCGACCGGCACAGCATCAAGAAGAACCTGATCGGAGCCCTGCTGTTCGACAGCG
GCGAAACAGCCGAGGCCACCCGGCTGAAGAGAACCGCCAGAAGAAGATACACCAGACGGAAGAACCGGAT
CTGCTATCTGCAAGAGATCTTCAGCAACGAGATGGCCAAGGTGGACGACAGCTTCTTCCACAGACTGGAA
GAGTCCTTCCTGGTGGAAGAGGATAAGAAGCACGAGCGGCACCCCATCTTCGGCAACATCGTGGACGAGG
TGGCCTACCACGAGAAGTACCCCACCATCTACCACCTGAGAAAGAAACTGGTGGACAGCACCGACAAGGC
CGACCTGCGGCTGATCTATCTGGCCCTGGCCCACATGATCAAGTTCCGGGGCCACTTCCTGATCGAGGGC
GACCTGAACCCCGACAACAGCGACGTGGACAAGCTGTTCATCCAGCTGGTGCAGACCTACAACCAGCTGT
TCGAGGAAAACCCCATCAACGCCAGCGGCGTGGACGCCAAGGCCATCCTGTCTGCCAGACTGAGCAAGAG
CAGACGGCTGGAAAATCTGATCGCCCAGCTGCCCGGCGAGAAGAAGAATGGCCTGTTCGGAAACCTGATT
GCCCTGAGCCTGGGCCTGACCCCCAACTTCAAGAGCAACTTCGACCTGGCCGAGGATGCCAAACTGCAGC
TGAGCAAGGACACCTACGACGACGACCTGGACAACCTGCTGGCCCAGATCGGCGACCAGTACGCCGACCT
GTTTCTGGCCGCCAAGAACCTGTCCGACGCCATCCTGCTGAGCGACATCCTGAGAGTGAACACCGAGATC
ACCAAGGCCCCCCTGAGCGCCTCTATGATCAAGAGATACGACGAGCACCACCAGGACCTGACCCTGCTGA
AAGCTCTCGTGCGGCAGCAGCTGCCTGAGAAGTACAAAGAGATTTTCTTCGACCAGAGCAAGAACGGCTA
CGCCGGCTACATTGACGGCGGAGCCAGCCAGGAAGAGTTCTACAAGTTCATCAAGCCCATCCTGGAAAAG
ATGGACGGCACCGAGGAACTGCTCGTGAAGCTGAACAGAGAGGACCTGCTGCGGAAGCAGCGGACCTTCG
ACAACGGCAGCATCCCCCACCAGATCCACCTGGGAGAGCTGCACGCCATTCTGCGGCGGCAGGAAGATTT
TTACCCATTCCTGAAGGACAACCGGGAAAAGATCGAGAAGATCCTGACCTTCCGCATCCCCTACTACGTG
GGCCCTCTGGCCAGGGGAAACAGCAGATTCGCCTGGATGACCAGAAAGAGCGAGGAAACCATCACCCCCT
GGAACTTCGAGGAAGTGGTGGACAAGGGCGCTTCCGCCCAGAGCTTCATCGAGCGGATGACCAACTTCGA
TAAGAACCTGCCCAACGAGAAGGTGCTGCCCAAGCACAGCCTGCTGTACGAGTACTTCACCGTGTATAAC
GAGCTGACCAAAGTGAAATACGTGACCGAGGGAATGAGAAAGCCCGCCTTCCTGAGCGGCGAGCAGAAAA
AGGCCATCGTGGACCTGCTGTTCAAGACCAACCGGAAAGTGACCGTGAAGCAGCTGAAAGAGGACTACTT
CAAGAAAATCGAGTGCTTCGACTCCGTGGAAATCTCCGGCGTGGAAGATCGGTTCAACGCCTCCCTGGGC
ACATACCACGATCTGCTGAAAATTATCAAGGACAAGGACTTCCTGGACAATGAGGAAAACGAGGACATTC
TGGAAGATATCGTGCTGACCCTGACACTGTTTGAGGACAGAGAGATGATCGAGGAACGGCTGAAAACCTA
TGCCCACCTGTTCGACGACAAAGTGATGAAGCAGCTGAAGCGGCGGAGATACACCGGCTGGGGCAGGCTG
AGCCGGAAGCTGATCAACGGCATCCGGGACAAGCAGTCCGGCAAGACAATCCTGGATTTCCTGAAGTCCG
ACGGCTTCGCCAACAGAAACTTCATGCAGCTGATCCACGACGACAGCCTGACCTTTAAAGAGGACATCCA
GAAAGCCCAGGTGTCCGGCCAGGGCGATAGCCTGCACGAGCACATTGCCAATCTGGCCGGCAGCCCCGCC
ATTAAGAAGGGCATCCTGCAGACAGTGAAGGTGGTGGACGAGCTCGTGAAAGTGATGGGCCGGCACAAGC
CCGAGAACATCGTGATCGAAATGGCCAGAGAGAACCAGACCACCCAGAAGGGACAGAAGAACAGCCGCGA
GAGAATGAAGCGGATCGAAGAGGGCATCAAAGAGCTGGGCAGCCAGATCCTGAAAGAACACCCCGTGGAA
AACACCCAGCTGCAGAACGAGAAGCTGTACCTGTACTACCTGCAGAATGGGCGGGATATGTACGTGGACC
AGGAACTGGACATCAACCGGCTGTCCGACTACGATGTGGACCATATCGTGCCTCAGAGCTTTCTGAAGGA
CGACTCCATCGACAACAAGGTGCTGACCAGAAGCGACAAGAACCGGGGCAAGAGCGACAACGTGCCCTCC
GAAGAGGTCGTGAAGAAGATGAAGAACTACTGGCGGCAGCTGCTGAACGCCAAGCTGATTACCCAGAGAA
AGTTCGACAATCTGACCAAGGCCGAGAGAGGCGGCCTGAGCGAACTGGATAAGGCCGGCTTCATCAAGAG
ACAGCTGGTGGAAACCCGGCAGATCACAAAGCACGTGGCACAGATCCTGGACTCCCGGATGAACACTAAG
TACGACGAGAATGACAAGCTGATCCGGGAAGTGAAAGTGATCACCCTGAAGTCCAAGCTGGTGTCCGATT
TCCGGAAGGATTTCCAGTTTTACAAAGTGCGCGAGATCAACAACTACCACCACGCCCACGACGCCTACCT
GAACGCCGTCGTGGGAACCGCCCTGATCAAAAAGTACCCTAAGCTGGAAAGCGAGTTCGTGTACGGCGAC
TACAAGGTGTACGACGTGCGGAAGATGATCGCCAAGAGCGAGCAGGAAATCGGCAAGGCTACCGCCAAGT
ACTTCTTCTACAGCAACATCATGAACTTTTTCAAGACCGAGATTACCCTGGCCAACGGCGAGATCCGGAA
GCGGCCTCTGATCGAGACAAACGGCGAAACCGGGGAGATCGTGTGGGATAAGGGCCGGGATTTTGCCACC
GTGCGGAAAGTGCTGAGCATGCCCCAAGTGAATATCGTGAAAAAGACCGAGGTGCAGACAGGCGGCTTCA
GCAAAGAGTCTATCCTGCCCAAGAGGAACAGCGATAAGCTGATCGCCAGAAAGAAGGACTGGGACCCTAA
GAAGTACGGCGGCTTCGACAGCCCCACCGTGGCCTATTCTGTGCTGGTGGTGGCCAAAGTGGAAAAGGGC
AAGTCCAAGAAACTGAAGAGTGTGAAAGAGCTGCTGGGGATCACCATCATGGAAAGAAGCAGCTTCGAGA
AGAATCCCATCGACTTTCTGGAAGCCAAGGGCTACAAAGAAGTGAAAAAGGACCTGATCATCAAGCTGCC
TAAGTACTCCCTGTTCGAGCTGGAAAACGGCCGGAAGAGAATGCTGGCCTCTGCCGGCGAACTGCAGAAG
GGAAACGAACTGGCCCTGCCCTCCAAATATGTGAACTTCCTGTACCTGGCCAGCCACTATGAGAAGCTGA
AGGGCTCCCCCGAGGATAATGAGCAGAAACAGCTGTTTGTGGAACAGCACAAGCACTACCTGGACGAGAT
CATCGAGCAGATCAGCGAGTTCTCCAAGAGAGTGATCCTGGCCGACGCTAATCTGGACAAAGTGCTGTCC
GCCTACAACAAGCACCGGGATAAGCCCATCAGAGAGCAGGCCGAGAATATCATCCACCTGTTTACCCTGA
CCAATCTGGGAGCCCCTGCCGCCTTCAAGTACTTTGACACCACCATCGACCGGAAGAGGTACACCAGCAC
CAAAGAGGTGCTGGACGCCACCCTGATCCACCAGAGCATCACCGGCCTGTACGAGACACGGATCGACCTG
TCTCAGCTGGGAGGCGACAAAAGGCCGGCGGCCACGAAAAAGGCCGGCCAGGCAAAAAAGAAAAAGGAAT
TCGGCAGTGGAGAGGGCAGAGGAAGTCTGCTAACATGCGGTGACGTCGAGGAGAATCCTGGCCCAGTGAG
CAAGGGCGAGGAGCTGTTCACCGGGGTGGTGCCCATCCTGGTCGAGCTGGACGGCGACGTAAACGGCCAC
AAGTTCAGCGTGTCCGGCGAGGGCGAGGGCGATGCCACCTACGGCAAGCTGACCCTGAAGTTCATCTGCA
CCACCGGCAAGCTGCCCGTGCCCTGGCCCACCCTCGTGACCACCCTGACCTACGGCGTGCAGTGCTTCAG
CCGCTACCCCGACCACATGAAGCAGCACGACTTCTTCAAGTCCGCCATGCCCGAAGGCTACGTCCAGGAG
CGCACCATCTTCTTCAAGGACGACGGCAACTACAAGACCCGCGCCGAGGTGAAGTTCGAGGGCGACACCC
TGGTGAACCGCATCGAGCTGAAGGGCATCGACTTCAAGGAGGACGGCAACATCCTGGGGCACAAGCTGGA
GTACAACTACAACAGCCACAACGTCTATATCATGGCCGACAAGCAGAAGAACGGCATCAAGGTGAACTTC
AAGATCCGCCACAACATCGAGGACGGCAGCGTGCAGCTCGCCGACCACTACCAGCAGAACACCCCCATCG
GCGACGGCCCCGTGCTGCTGCCCGACAACCACTACCTGAGCACCCAGTCCGCCCTGAGCAAAGACCCCAA
CGAGAAGCGCGATCACATGGTCCTGCTGGAGTTCGTGACCGCCGCCGGGATCACTCTCGGCATGGACGAG
CTGTACAAGGAATTCTAACTAGAGCTCGCTGATCAGCCTCGACTGTGCCTTCTAGTTGCCAGCCATCTGT
TGTTTGCCCCTCCCCCGTGCCTTCCTTGACCCTGGAAGGTGCCACTCCCACTGTCCTTTCCTAATAAAAT
GAGGAAATTGCATCGCATTGTCTGAGTAGGTGTCATTCTATTCTGGGGGGTGGGGTGGGGCAGGACAGCA
AGGGGGAGGATTGGGAAGAGAATAGCAGGCATGCTGGGGAGCGGCCGCAGGAACCCCTAGTGATGGAGTT
GGCCACTCCCTCTCTGCGCGCTCGCTCGCTCACTGAGGCCGGGCGACCAAAGGTCGCCCGACGCCCGGGC
TTTGCCCGGGCGGCCTCAGTGAGCGAGCGAGCGCGCAGCTGCCTGCAGGGGCGCCTGATGCGGTATTTTC
TCCTTACGCATCTGTGCGGTATTTCACACCGCATA
[95 nt withheld, positions 5496-5590]
T
[46 nt withheld, positions 5592-5637]
C
[141 nt withheld, positions 5639-5779]
CCTTTGACGTTGGAGTCCACGTTCTTT
[37 nt withheld, positions 5807-5843]
ACTCTATCTCGGGCTATTCTTTTGATTTATAAGGGATTTTGCCGATTTCGGTCTATTGGTTAAAAAATGA
GCTGATTTAACAAAAATTTAACGCGAATTTTAACAAAATATTAACGTTTACAATTTTATGGTGCACTCTC
AGTACAATCTGCTCTGATGCCGCATAGTTAAGCCAGCCCCGACACCCGCCAACACCCGCTGACGCGCCCT
GACGGGCTTGTCTGCTCCCGGCATCCGCTTACAGACAAGCTGTGACCGTCTCCGGGAGCTGCATGTGTCA
GAGGTTTTCACCGTCATCACCGAAACGCGCGAGACGAAAGGGCCTCGTGATACGCCTATTTTTATAGGTT
AATGTCATGATAATAATGGTTTCTTAGACGTCAGGTGGCACTTTTCGGGGAAATGTGCGCGGAACCCCTA
TTTGTTTATTTTTCTAAATACATTCAAATATGTATCCGCTCATGAGACAATAACCCTGATAAATGCTTCA
ATAATATTGAAAAAGGAAGAGTATGAGTATTCAACATTTCCGTGTCGCCCTTATTCCCTTTTTTGCGGCA
TTTTGCCTTCCTGTTTTTGCTCACCCAGAAACGCTGGTGAAAGTAAAAGATGCTGAAGATCAGTTGGGTG
CACGAGTGGGTTACATCGAACTGGATCTCAACAGCGGTAAGATCCTTGAGAGTTTTCGCCCCGAAGAACG
TTTTCCAATGATGAGCACTTTTAAAGTTCTGCTATGTGGCGCGGTATTATCCCGTATTGACGCCGGGCAA
GAGCAACTCGGTCGCCGCATACACTATTCTCAGAATGACTTGGTTGAGTACTCACCAGTCACAGAAAAGC
ATCTTACGGATGGCATGACAGTAAGAGAATTATGCAGTGCTGCCATAACCATGAGTGATAACACTGCGGC
CAACTTACTTCTGACAACGATCGGAGGACCGAAGGAGCTAACCGCTTTTTTGCACAACATGGGGGATCAT
GTAACTCGCCTTGATCGTTGGGAACCGGAGCTGAATGAAGCCATACCAAACGACGAGCGTGACACCACGA
TGCCTGTAGCAATGGCAACAACGTTGCGCAAACTATTAACTGGCGAACTACTTACTCTAGCTTCCCGGCA
ACAATTAATAGACTGGATGGAGGCGGATAAAGTTGCAGGACCACTTCTGCGCTCGGCCCTTCCGGCTGGC
TGGTTTATTGCTGATAAATCTGGAGCCGGTGAGCGTGGAAGCCGCGGTATCATTGCAGCACTGGGGCCAG
ATGGTAAGCCCTCCCGTATCGTAGTTATCTACACGACGGGGAGTCAGGCAACTATGGATGAACGAAATAG
ACAGATCGCTGAGATAGGTGCCTCACTGATTAAGCATTGGTAACTGTCAGACCAAGTTTACTCATATATA
CTTTAGATTGATTTAAAACTTCATTTTTAATTTAAAAGGATCTAGGTGAAGATCCTTTTTGATAATCTCA
TGACCAAAATCCCTTAACGTGAGTTTTCGTTCCACTGAGCGTCAGACCCCGTAGAAAAGATCAAAGGATC
TTCTTGAGATCCTTTTTTTCTGCGCGTAATCTGCTGCTTGCAAACAAAAAAACCACCGCTACCAGCGGTG
GTTTGTTTGCCGGATCAAGAGCTACCAACTCTTTTTCCGAAGGTAACTGGCTTCAGCAGAGCGCAGATAC
CAAATACTGTTCTTCTAGTGTAGCCGTAGTTAGGCCACCACTTCAAGAACTCTGTAGCACCGCCTACATA
CCTCGCTCTGCTAATCCTGTTACCAGTGGCTGCTGCCAGTGGCGATAAGTCGTGTCTTACCGGGTTGGAC
TCAAGACGATAGTTACCGGATAAGGCGCAGCGGTCGGGCTGAACGGGGGGTTCGTGCACACAGCCCAGCT
TGGAGCGAACGACCTACACCGAACTGAGATACCTACAGCGTGAGCTATGAGAAAGCGCCACGCTTCCCGA
AGGGAGAAAGGCGGACAGGTATCCGGTAAGCGGCAGGGTCGGAACAGGAGAGCGCACGAGGGAGCTTCCA
GGGGGAAACGCCTGGTATCTTTATAGTCCTGTCGGGTTTCGCCACCTCTGACTTGAGCGTCGATTTTTGT
GATGCTCGTCAGGGGGGCGGAGCCTATGGAAAAACGCCAGCAACGCGGCCTTTTTACGGTTCCTGGCCTT
TTGCTGGCCTTTTGCTCACATGTGAGGGCCTATTTCCCATGATTCCTTCATATTTGCATATACGATACAA
GGCTGTTAGAGAGATAATTGGAATTAATTTGACTGTAAACACAAAGATATTAGTACAAAATACGTGACGT
AGAAAGTAATAATTTCTTGGGTAGTTTGCAGTTTTAAAATTATGTTTTAAAATGGACTATCATATGCTTA
CCGTAACTTGAAAGTATTTCGATTTCTTGGCTTTATATATCTTGTGGAAAGGACGAAACACCGCCATGGG
CAACTGCGCGTGGTTTTAGAGCTAGAAATAGCAAGTTAAAATAAGGCTAGTCCGTTATCAACTTGAAAAA
GTGGCACCGAGTCGGTGCTTTTTTGTTTTAGAGCTAGAAATAGCAAGTTAAAATAAGGCTAGTCCGTTTT
TAGCGCGTGCGCCAATTCTGCAGACAAATGGCTCTAGAGGTACC
